>Addgene plasmid #45550 | pCAGGS-Hoxc4 | addgene partial sequence | sequence record 66484 | pCAGGS5 5'-ggttcggcttctggcgtgtgacc-3'
ATGTTATGCCTTCTTCTTTTTCCTACAGCTCCTGGGCAACGTGCTGGTTATTGTGCTGTCTCATCATTTT
GGCAAAGAATTCGCCCTTTTAATGATCATGAGCTCGTATTTGATGGACTCTAACTACATCGATCCGAAAT
TTCCTCCATGCGAAGAATATTCGCAAAATAGCTACATCCCTGAACACAGTCCGGAATATTACGGCCGGAC
CAGGGAATCGGGATTCCAGCATCACCACCAGGAGCTGTACCCACCACCGCCTCCGCGCCCTAGCTACCCT
GAGCGTCAGTATAGCTGCACCAGTCTCCAGGGGCCTGGCAATTCGCGAGCCCACGGGCCGGCCCAGGCGG
GCCACCACCACCCTGAGAAATCGCAGCCGCTCTGCGAGCCGGCGCCTCTCTCAGGCACCTCTGCCTCCCC
GTCCCCAGCCCCGCCAGCCTGCAGCCAGCCAGCCCCTGACCATCCCTCCAGCGCCGCCAGCAAGCAACCC
ATAGTCTACCCTTGGATGAAAAAAATTCACGTTAGCACGGTGAACCCCAATTATAACGGAGGGGAGCCCA
AGCGCTCGAGGACAGCCTACACCCGGCAGCAGGTCCTGGAATTAGAGAAAGAGTTTCATTACAACCGCTA
CCTGACCCGAAGGAGAAGGATCGAGATCGCCCACTCGCTGTGCCTCTCTGAGAGGCAGATCAAAATCTGG
TTCCAAAACCGTCGTATGAAATGGAAGAAGGACCACCGACTCCCCAACACCAAAGTGAGGTCAGCGCCCC
CGGCCGGCGCTGCGCCCAGCACCCTCTCGGCAGCACCCCG
