[The description below was written by a language model from this plasmid's Addgene catalogue record.]
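Description:
pCAGGS-Hoxc4 is an expression plasmid built on the pCAGGS backbone (about 4.8 kb without insert) that carries the mouse Hoxc4 coding sequence, an insert of roughly 800 bp. It is propagated in standard E. coli cloning strains under ampicillin selection. The record gives no copy number and includes no feature table, so the origin of replication, polyadenylation signal and other backbone elements are not itemised here. No eukaryotic selection marker, epitope tag or reporter is listed.

Expression of Hoxc4 is driven by the composite promoter recorded as CMV / β-actin. This is the CAG arrangement characteristic of pCAGGS vectors, in which a cytomegalovirus immediate-early enhancer is coupled to a β-actin promoter to give strong, broadly active transcription in vertebrate cells and tissues. The insert was cloned into a single EcoRI site that is retained at both the 5′ and 3′ junctions. Because this cloning is non-directional, orientation relative to the promoter depends on the clone selected, and the record does not document it beyond the implied sense orientation.

Hoxc4 (also known as Hox-3.5) encodes a homeodomain transcription factor of the Hox family involved in positional patterning along the body axis. The associated publication concerns the modular genetic and functional activities of Hox genes in specifying limb-innervating motor neurons, so the plasmid is most plausibly intended for misexpression or overexpression of Hoxc4 to test its effect on motor neuron identity. The specific delivery method and experimental system are not stated in the catalogue entry.
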