Addgene plasmid #45550: pCAGGS-Hoxc4
Depositing lab: Jeremy Dasen. Depositing organization: NYU Grossman School of Medicine. Publication: Genetic and functional modularity of Hox activities in the specification of limb-innervating motor neurons. Lacombe J, Hanley O, Jung H, Philippidou P, Surmeli G, Grinstein J, Dasen JS. PLoS Genet. 2013 Jan;9(1):e1003184. doi: 10.1371/journal.pgen.1003184. Epub 2013 Jan 24. PubMed 23359544.
Backbone
  Vector backbone: pCAGGs
  Backbone size w/o insert (bp): 4800
Growth in bacteria
  Bacterial resistance: Ampicillin, 100 μg/mL
  Growth temperature: 37°C
  Growth strain: DH5alpha
  Copy number: Unknown
Gene/Insert
  Gene/Insert name: Hoxc4
  Species: M. musculus (mouse)
  Insert size (bp): 800
  Entrez Gene: Hoxc4 (a.k.a. Hox-3.5)
  Promoter: CMV / b-actin
  Cloning method: Restriction Enzyme; 5′ cloning site EcoRI (not destroyed); 3′ cloning site EcoRI (not destroyed)
  Sequencing primers: 5′ unknown; 3′ unknown
Terms and licenses: Academic/Nonprofit Terms; Industry Terms: Not Available to Industry
How to cite: pCAGGS-Hoxc4 was a gift from Jeremy Dasen (Addgene plasmid # 45550 ; http://n2t.net/addgene:45550 ; RRID:Addgene_45550)
